Addgene plasmid #48097: pQM
Purpose: (Empty Backbone) Cumate-inducible expression of myc-tagged fusion protein
Depositing lab: Julia Vorholt. Depositing organization: ETH Zurich (Swiss Federal Institute of Technology). Publication: Cumate-inducible gene expression system for sphingomonads and other Alphaproteobacteria. Kaczmarczyk A, Vorholt JA, Francez-Charlot A. Appl Environ Microbiol. 2013 Nov;79(21):6795-802. doi: 10.1128/AEM.02296-13. Epub 2013 Aug 30. PubMed 23995928.
Backbone
  Vector backbone: pQF
  Backbone manufacturer: Andreas Kaczmarczyk
  Backbone size (bp): 7535
  Modifications to backbone: N-terminal 3xFLAG tag replaced by myc tag
  Vector type: Bacterial Expression
  Promoter: PQ5
  Tag / fusion protein: myc (N terminal on backbone); 3xFLAG (C terminal on backbone)
Growth in bacteria
  Bacterial resistance: Tetracycline, 10 μg/mL
  Growth temperature: 37°C
  Growth strain: Top10
  Copy number: Unknown
Terms and licenses: Academic/Nonprofit Terms; Industry Terms: Not Available to Industry
How to cite: pQM was a gift from Julia Vorholt (Addgene plasmid # 48097 ; http://n2t.net/addgene:48097 ; RRID:Addgene_48097)
