[The description below was written by a language model from this plasmid's Addgene catalogue record and pLannotate feature annotations shown in this document.]
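Description:
pQM is an empty bacterial expression backbone for cumate-inducible production of epitope-tagged proteins, built for sphingomonads and other Alphaproteobacteria. It derives from pQF, differing in that the N-terminal 3xFLAG tag of the parent has been replaced by a myc tag. The catalogue lists myc as the N-terminal tag and 3xFLAG as the C-terminal tag. The automated annotation detects only a short 3xFLAG fragment downstream of the promoter region and does not call the myc tag. The catalogue gives a backbone size of 7,535 bp, whereas the annotated depositor sequence is 7,502 nt.

The plasmid is a broad-host-range design. It carries the IncP oriV together with trfA, whose product activates that origin, and it also has a ColE1/pMB1-type origin for propagation in E. coli. An IncP oriT with traJ and a fragment of traI should allow conjugative mobilization into recipient strains when transfer functions are supplied in trans. Selection is by tetracycline, through the tetA efflux gene and its associated tetR regulator. Short remnants of bla, lacZα, bom and rop appear to be leftovers from earlier cloning steps.

Regulation depends on the Pseudomonas putida CymR repressor, which is encoded on the plasmid in the opposite orientation to the expression cassette, next to a fragment of the bla promoter that presumably drives it. Two CuO operator sites lie in the PQ5 promoter region named in the catalogue. CymR binds these operators and blocks transcription, and cumate releases the repressor so that the cloned gene is expressed. An open reading frame inserted downstream can therefore be induced and its product detected or purified through the myc and/or FLAG epitopes.
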