Features (pLannotate 1.2.2; 18 found; start..end, strand, type, name):
     11..642     +  rep_origin     oriV: incP origin of replication
    720..933     +  CDS            bla(M) (fragment): β-lactamase lacking the signal sequence; bla(M); allows cytosolic expression of β-lactamase
   1105..1693    +  rep_origin     ori: high-copy-number ColE1/pMB1/pBR322/pUC origin of replication
   1758..2366    -  CDS            cymR: CYMR_PSEPU - Experimental evidence at transcript level: Swiss-Prot protein existence level 2. Involved in the repression of the cym and cmt operons which are responsible of the p-cymene degradation. From Pseudomonas putida (Arthrobacter siderocapsulatus).
   2397..2428    -  promoter       AmpR promoter (fragment): bla
   2443..2470    +  protein_bind   CuO: CymR-binding P2 operator sequence from the p-cmt operon of Pseudomonas putida (Mullick et al., 2006) CymR
   2513..2540    +  protein_bind   CuO: CymR-binding P2 operator sequence from the p-cmt operon of Pseudomonas putida (Mullick et al., 2006) CymR
   2691..2713    +  CDS            3xFLAG (fragment): three tandem FLAG® epitope tags
   2785..2942    +  CDS            lacZα (fragment): LacZα fragment of β-galactosidase; lacZ fragment
   2948..3047    -  misc_feature   bom (fragment): basis of mobility region from pBR322
   3149..3184    -  CDS            rop (fragment): Rop protein, which maintains plasmids at low copy number; rop
   3249..3891    -  CDS            TetR (fragment): tetracycline resistance regulatory protein; tetR
   3997..5196    +  CDS            TcR: tetracycline efflux protein; tetA; confers resistance to tetracycline
   5255..5407    -  CDS            tetR (fragment): TETR1_ECOLX - Experimental evidence at protein level: Swiss-Prot protein existence level 1. TetR is the repressor of the tetracycline resistance element; its N-terminal region forms a helix-turn-helix structure and binds DNA. Binding of tetracycline to TetR reduces the repressor affinity for the tetracycline resistance gene (tetA) promoter operator sites. From Escherichia coli.
   5427..6575    -  CDS            trfA: trans-acting replication protein that binds to and activates oriV
   6705..6809    -  CDS            traI (fragment): TRAI6_ECOLX - Experimental evidence at protein level: Swiss-Prot protein existence level 1. The initiation process of transfer DNA synthesis requires the interaction of at least three plasmid-specific components (TraH, I, and J) at the transfer origin resulting in the assembly of a specialised nucleoprotein complex - the relaxosome. Site- and strand-specific cleavage at the transfer origin is dependent on TraI and TraJ. From Escherichia coli.
   6847..7218    -  CDS            traJ: oriT-recognizing protein; traJ
   7251..7360    -  oriT           oriT: incP origin of transfer
>Addgene plasmid #48097 | pQM | depositor full sequence | sequence record 69228 | pQM sequence 7502 bps
GACCCTTTCCGACGCTCACCGGGCTGGTTGCCCTCGCCGCTGGGCTGGCGGCCGTCTATGGCCCTGCAAA
CGCGCCAGAAACGCCGTCGAAGCCGTGTGCGAGACACCGCGGCCGCCGGCGTTGTGGATACCTCGCGGAA
AACTTGGCCCTCACTGACAGATGAGGGGCGGACGTTGACACTTGAGGGGCCGACTCACCCGGCGCGGCGT
TGACAGATGAGGGGCAGGCTCGATTTCGGCCGGCGACGTGGAGCTGGCCAGCCTCGCAAATCGGCGAAAA
CGCCTGATTTTACGCGAGTTTCCCACAGATGATGTGGACAAGCCTGGGGATAAGTGCCCTGCGGTATTGA
CACTTGAGGGGCGCGACTACTGACAGATGAGGGGCGCGATCCTTGACACTTGAGGGGCAGAGTGCTGACA
GATGAGGGGCGCACCTATTGACATTTGAGGGGCTGTCCACAGGCAGAAAATCCAGCATTTGCAAGGGTTT
CCGCCCGTTTTTCGGCCACCGCTAACCTGTCTTTTAACCTGCTTTTAAACCAATATTTATAAACCTTGTT
TTTAACCAGGGCTGCGCCCTGTGCGCGTGACCGCGCACGCCGAAGGGGGGTGCCCCCCCTTCTCGAACCC
TCCCGGCCCGCTAACGCGGGCCTCCCATCCCCCCAGGGGCTGCGCCCCTCGGCCGCGAACGGCCTCACCC
CAAAAATGGCAGCCAAGCTGACCACTTCTGCGCTCGGCCCTTCCGGCTGGCTGGTTTATTGCTGATAAAT
CTGGAGCCGGTGAGCGTGGGTCTCGCGGTATCATTGCAGCACTGGGGCCAGATGGTAAGCCCTCCCGTAT
CGTAGTTATCTACACGACGGGGAGTCAGGCAACTATGGATGAACGAAATAGACAGATCGCTGAGATAGGT
GCCTCACTGATTAAGCATTGGTAACTGTCAGACCAAGTTTACTCATATATACTTTAGATTGATTTAAAAC
TTCATTTTTAATTTAAAAGGATCTAGGTGAAGATCCTTTTTGATAATCTCATGACCAAAATCCCTTAACG
TGAGTTTTCGTTCCACTGAGCGTCAGACCCCGTAGAAAAGATCAAAGGATCTTCTTGAGATCCTTTTTTT
CTGCGCGTAATCTGCTGCTTGCAAACAAAAAAACCACCGCTACCAGCGGTGGTTTGTTTGCCGGATCAAG
AGCTACCAACTCTTTTTCCGAAGGTAACTGGCTTCAGCAGAGCGCAGATACCAAATACTGTCCTTCTAGT
GTAGCCGTAGTTAGGCCACCACTTCAAGAACTCTGTAGCACCGCCTACATACCTCGCTCTGCTAATCCTG
TTACCAGTGGCTGCTGCCAGTGGCGATAAGTCGTGTCTTACCGGGTTGGACTCAAGACGATAGTTACCGG
ATAAGGCGCAGCGGTCGGGCTGAACGGGGGGTTCGTGCACACAGCCCAGCTTGGAGCGAACGACCTACAC
CGAACTGAGATACCTACAGCGTGAGCTATGAGAAAGCGCCACGCTTCCCGAAGGGAGAAAGGCGGACAGG
TATCCGGTAAGCGGCAGGGTCGGAACAGGAGAGCGCACGAGGGAGCTTCCAGGGGGAAACGCCTGGTATC
TTTATAGTCCTGTCGGGTTTCGCCACCTCTGACTTGAGCGTCGATTTTTGTGATGCTCGTCAGGGGGGCG
GAGCCTATGGAAAAACGCCAGCAACGCGGCCTTTTTACGGTTCCTGGCCTTTTGCTGGCCTTTTGCTCAC
ATGTTCAGCGCTTGAACTTGGCGTAGCGCTCGCGGGCGATTTCCAGGGTCGAGTTGCGGACGCGCTCGAA
GCGCTCCTTGTCCTTCTGCCACAGCGAGCGGACCGCCAGGCCGCGGACCGAGTTGAAGATCAGCCACAGG
ATGTCCTCCGCGTCGTCGCGGCTCAGGCCGCGCGACACCAGCACGCCCAGCCACATATCCTCGACGACGA
AGCGGTTGCGCTCGACGGTGCGCTGGATGCCCTCGCGCAGCGCCGGGTCGCGGTCGGCGGCCACGATCAG
GTCCAGCGAGATCGAGAAGTCGTCGTCCAGGAAGAACTCGGCGGCGTCGTCCAGCATCTGCTGGATGACG
TCGTCCTCGGGCTTCAGCTTGGCCAGGCGGGCGCGGCTGCGCTCGGTGATCTGCTCGTACAGCCACTCGA
AGGTGGCCAGCAGCAGTTCCAGCTTGGTCGGGAAGTGGTGCGACTGGGCGCCGCGGCTGACGCCGGCGGC
GCCCGGGACGTCGGCGATGCGGAAGCCGGCATAGCCCTTCTCGCGCAGGACGCCCAGGGCGGCGGCGATC
AGCTTGCCCTGGGTTTCCATCGCGCGCTCGGCCTGGGTGCGGCGCTTCGGCGACATGATGACCATTCGGG
GTCTCTCCCTGCTAGCATCAGGGTTATTGTATCATGAGCGGATACATATGTCAATGTACCGGAACAAACA
GACAATCTGGTCTGTTTGTACATGGTTGACGGATCGCCGCGAAGCCGCTAACTGCGCCGGTTAACAAACA
GACAATCTGGTCTGTTTGTAACTAGTAGAGGAAGCTTCCGCATGGAGCAGAAGCTGATCTCGGAAGAGGA
CCTGGGCTCGATTAATATGACTCTAGAAGATCTCGAGGTACCGAGCTCCAATTGGGATCCGGACTACAAG
GACCACGACGGCGACTATAAGGACCACGACATCGACTACAAGGATGACGACGACAAGTGAGGATCCGGTG
AAGTGACCCGCAAAAAAAAAGGCCAGGGGATCGCTCCCCCGGCCTTTTTTTTGAATTCACTGGCCGTCGT
TTTACAACGTCGTGACTGGGAAAACCCTGGCGTTACCCAACTTAATCGCCTTGCAGCACATCCCCCTTTC
GCCAGCTGGCGTAATAGCGAAGAGGCCCGCACCGATCGCCCTTCCCAACAGTTGCGCAGCCTGAATGGCG
AATGGCGCCTGATGCGGTATTTTCTCCTTACGCATCTGTGCGGTATTTCACACCGCATATGGTGCACTCT
CAGTACAATCTGCTCTGATGCCGCATAGTTAAGCCAGCCCCGACACCCGCCAACACCCGCTGACGCGCCC
TGACGGGCTTGTCTGCTCCCGGCATCCGCTTACAGACAAGCTGTGACCGTCTCCGGGAGCTGCATGTGTC
AGAGGTTTTCACCGTCATCACCGAAACGCGCGAGACGAAAGGGCCTCGTGATACGCCTATTTTTATAGGT
TAATGTCATGATAATAATGGTTTCTTAGCACCCTTTCTCGGTCCTTCAACGTTCCTGACAACGAGCCTCC
TTTTCGCCAATCCATCGACAATCACCGCGAGTCCCTGCTCGAACGCTGCGTCCGGACCGGCTTCGTCGAA
GGCGTCTATCGCGGCCCGCAACAGCGGCGAGAGCGGAGCCTGTTCAACGGTGCCGCCGCGCTCGCCGGCA
TCGCTGTCGCCGGCCTGCTCCTCAAGCACGGCCCCAACAGTGAAGTAGCTGATTGTCATCAGCGCATTGA
CGGCGTCCCCGGCCGAAAAACCCGCCTCGCAGAGGAAGCGAAGCTGCGCGTCGGCCGTTTCCATCTGCGG
TGCGCCCGGTCGCGTGCCGGCATGGATGCGCGCGCCATCGCGGTAGGCGAGCAGCGCCTGCCTGAAGCTG
CGGGCATTCCCGATCAGAAATGAGCGCCAGTCGTCGTCGGCTCTCGGCACCGAATGCGTATGATTCTCCG
CCAGCATGGCTTCGGCCAGTGCGTCGAGCAGCGCCCGCTTGTTCCTGAAGTGCCAGTAAAGCGCCGGCTG
CTGAACCCCCAACCGTTCCGCCAGTTTGCGTGTCGTCAGACCGTCTACGCCGACCTCGTTCAACAGGTCC
AGGGCGGCACGGATCACTGTATTCGGCTGCAACTTTGTCATGATTGACACTTTATCACTGATAAACATAA
TATGTCCACCAACTTATCAGTGATAAAGAATCCGCGCGTTCAATCGGACCAGCGGAGGCTGGTCCGGAGG
CCAGACGTGAAACCCAACATACCCCTGATCGTAATTCTGAGCACTGTCGCGCTCGACGCTGTCGGCATCG
GCCTGATTATGCCGGTGCTGCCGGGCCTCCTGCGCGATCTGGTTCACTCGAACGACGTCACCGCCCACTA
TGGCATTCTGCTGGCGCTGTATGCGTTGGTGCAATTTGCCTGCGCACCTGTGCTGGGCGCGCTGTCGGAT
CGTTTCGGGCGGCGGCCAATCTTGCTCGTCTCGCTGGCCGGCGCCACTGTCGACTACGCCATCATGGCGA
CAGCGCCTTTCCTTTGGGTTCTCTATATCGGGCGGATCGTGGCCGGCATCACCGGGGCGACTGGGGCGGT
AGCCGGCGCTTATATTGCCGATATCACTGATGGCGATGAGCGCGCGCGGCACTTCGGCTTCATGAGCGCC
TGTTTCGGGTTCGGGATGGTCGCGGGACCTGTGCTCGGTGGGCTGATGGGCGGTTTCTCCCCCCACGCTC
CGTTCTTCGCCGCGGCAGCCTTGAACGGCCTCAATTTCCTGACGGGCTGTTTCCTTTTGCCGGAGTCGCA
CAAAGGCGAACGCCGGCCGTTACGCCGGGAGGCTCTCAACCCGCTCGCTTCGTTCCGGTGGGCCCGGGGC
ATGACCGTCGTCGCCGCCCTGATGGCGGTCTTCTTCATCATGCAACTTGTCGGACAGGTGCCGGCCGCGC
TTTGGGTCATTTTCGGCGAGGATCGCTTTCACTGGGACGCGACCACGATCGGCATTTCGCTTGCCGCATT
TGGCATTCTGCATTCACTCGCCCAGGCAATGATCACCGGCCCTGTAGCCGCCCGGCTCGGCGAAAGGCGG
GCACTCATGCTCGGAATGATTGCCGACGGCACAGGCTACATCCTGCTTGCCTTCGCGACACGGGGATGGA
TGGCGTTCCCGATCATGGTCCTGCTTGCTTCGGGTGGCATCGGAATGCCGGCGCTGCAAGCAATGTTGTC
CAGGCAGGTGGATGAGGAACGTCAGGGGCAGCTGCAAGGCTCACTGGCGGCGCTCACCAGCCTGACCTCG
ATCGTCGGACCCCTCCTCTTCACGGCGATCTATGCGGCTTCTATAACAACGTGGAACGGGTGGGCATGGA
TTGCAGGCGCTGCCCTCTACTTGCTCTGCCTGCCGGCGCTGCGTCGCGGGCTTTGGAGCGGCGCAGGGCA
ACGAGCCGATCGCTGATCGTGGAAACGATAGGCCTATGCCATGCGGGTCAAGGCGACTTCCGGCAAGCTA
TACGCGCCCTAGAATTGTCAATTTTAATCCTCTGTTTATCGGCAGTTCGTAGAGCGCGCCGTGCGTCCCG
AGCGATACTGAGCGAAGCAAGTGCGTCGAGCAGTGCCCGCTTGTTCCTGAAATGCCAGTAAAGCGCTGGC
TGCTGAACCCCCAGCCGGAACTGACCCCACAAGGCCCTAGCGTTTGCAATGCACCAGGTCATCATTGACC
CAGGCGTGTTCCACCAGGCCGCTGCCTCGCAACTCTTCGCAGGCTTCGCCGACCTGCTCGCGCCACTTCT
TCACGCGGGTGGAATCCGATCCGCACATGAGGCGGAAGGTTTCCAGCTTGAGCGGGTACGGCTCCCGGTG
CGAGCTGAAATAGTCGAACATCCGTCGGGCCGTCGGCGACAGCTTGCGGTACTTCTCCCATATGAATTTC
GTGTAGTGGTCGCCAGCAAACAGCACGACGATTTCCTCGTCGATCAGGACCTGGCAACGGGACGTTTTCT
TGCCACGGTCCAGGACGCGGAAGCGGTGCAGCAGCGACACCGATTCCAGGTGCCCAACGCGGTCGGACGT
GAAGCCCATCGCCGTCGCCTGTAGGCGCGACAGGCATTCCTCGGCCTTCGTGTAATACCGGCCATTGATC
GACCAGCCCAGGTCCTGGCAAAGCTCGTAGAACGTGAAGGTGATCGGCTCGCCGATAGGGGTGCGCTTCG
CGTACTCCAACACCTGCTGCCACACCAGTTCGTCATCGTCGGCCCGCAGCTCGACGCCGGTGTAGGTGAT
CTTCACGTCCTTGTTGACGTGGAAAATGACCTTGTTTTGCAGCGCCTCGCGCGGGATTTTCTTGTTGCGC
GTGGTGAACAGGGCAGAGCGGGCCGTGTCGTTTGGCATCGCTCGCATCGTGTCCGGCCACGGCGCAATAT
CGAACAAGGAAAGCTGCATTTCCTTGATCTGCTGCTTCGTGTGTTTCAGCAACGCGGCCTGCTTGGCCTC
GCTGACCTGTTTTGCCAGGTCCTCGCCGGCGGTTTTTCGCTTCTTGGTCGTCATAGTTCCTCGCGTGTCG
ATGGTCATCGACTTCGCCAAACCTGCCGCCTCCTGTTCGAGACGACGCGAACGCTCCACGGCGGCCGATG
GCGCGGGCAGGGCAGGGGGAGCCAGTTGCACGCTGTCGCGCTCGATCTTGGCCGTAGCTTGCTGGACCAT
CGAGCCGACGGACTGGAAGGTTTCGCGGGGCGCACGCATGACGGTGCGGCTTGCGATGGTTTCGGCATCC
TCGGCGGAAAACCCCGCGTCGATCAGTTCTTGCCTGTATGCCTTCCGGTCAAACGTCCGATTCATTCACC
CTCCTTGCGGGATTGCCCCGACTCACGCCGGGGCAATGTGCCCTTATTCCTGATTTGACCCGCCTGGTGC
CTTGGTGTCCAGATAATCCACCTTATCGGCAATGAAGTCGGTCCCGTAGACCGTCTGGCCGTCCTTCTCG
TACTTGGTATTCCGAATCTTGCCCTGCACGAATACCAGCTCCGCGAAGTCGCTCTTCTTGATGGAGCGCA
TGGGGACGTGCTTGGCAATCACGCGCACCCCCCGGCCGTTTTAGCGGCTAAAAAAGTCATGGCTCTGCCC
TCGGGCGGACCACGCCCATCATGACCTTGCCAAGCTCGTCCTGCTTCTCTTCGATCTTCGCCAGCAGGGC
GAGGATCGTGGCATCACCGAACCGCGCCGTGCGCGGGTCGTCGGTGAGCCAGAGTTTCAGCAGGCCGCCC
AGGCGGCCCAGGTCGCCATTGATGCGGGCCAGCTCGCGGACGTGCTCATAGTCCACGACGCCCGTGATTT
TGTAGCCCTGGCCGACGGCCAGCAGGTAGGCCTACAGGCTCATGCCGGCCGCCGCCGCCTTTTCCTCAAT
CGCTCTTCGTTCGTCTGGAAGGCAGTACACCTTGATAGGTGGGCTGCCCTTCCTGGTTGGCTTGGTTTCA
TCAGCCATCCGCTTGCCCTCATCTGTTACGCCGGCGGTAGCCGGCCAGCCTCGCAGAGCAGGATTCCCGT
TGAGCACCGCCAGGTGCGAATAAGGGACAGTGAAGAAGGAACACCCGCTCGCGGGTGGGCCTACTTCACC
TATCCTGCCCGGCTGACGCCGTTGGATACACCAAGGAAAGTCTACACGAACCCTTTGGCAAAATCCTGTA
TATCGTGCGAAAAAGGATGGATATACCGAAAAAATCGCTATAATGACCCCGAAGCAGGGTTATGCAGCGG
AAAAGATCCGTC
