>Addgene plasmid #48097 | pQM | addgene partial sequence | sequence record 75814 | M13_pUC_fwd
GAATTCAAAAAAAAGGCCGGGGGAGCGATCCCCTGGCCTTTTTTTTTGCGGGTCACTTCACCGGATCCTC
ACTTGTCGTCGTCATCCTTGTAGTCGATGTCGTGGTCCTTATAGTCGCCGTCGTGGTCCTTGTAGTCCGG
ATCCCAATTGGAGCTCGGTACCTCGAGATCTTCTAGAGTCATATTAATCGAGCCCAGGTCCTCTTCCGAG
ATCAGCTTCTGCTCCATGCGGAAGCTTCCTCTACTAGTTACAAACAGACCAGATTGTCTGTTTGTTAACC
GGCGCAGTTAGCGGCTTCGCGGCGATCCGTCAACCATGTACAAACAGACCAGATTGTCTGTTTGTTCCGG
TACATTGACATATGTATCCGCTCATGATACAATAACCCTGATGCTAGCAGGGAGAGACCCCGAATGGTCA
TCATGTCGCCGAAGCGCCGCACCCAGGCCGAGCGCGCGATGGAAACCCAGGGCAAGCTGATCGCCGCCGC
CCTGGGCGTCCTGCGCGAGAAGGGCTATGCCGGCTTCCGCATCGCCGACGTCCCGGGCGCCGCCGGCGTC
AGCCGCGGCGCCCAGTCGCACCACTTCCCGACCAAGCTGGAACTGCTGCTGGCCACCTTCGAGTGGCTGT
ACGAGCAGATCACCGAGCGCAGCCGCGCCCGCCTGGCCAAGCTGAAGCCCGAGGACGACGTCATCCAGCA
GATGCTGGACGACGCCGCCGAGTTCTTCCTGGACGACGACTTCTCGATCTCGCTGGACCTGATCGTGGCC
GCCGACCGCGACCCGGCGCTGCGCGAGGGCATCCAGCGCACCGTCGAGCGCAACCGCTTCGTCGTCGAGG
ATATGTGGCTGGGCGTGCTGGTGTCGCGCGGCCTGAGCCGCGACGACGCGGAGGACATCCTGTGGCTGAT
CTTCAACTCGGTCCGCGGCCTGGCGGTCCGCTCGCTGTGGCAGAAGGACAAGGAGCGCTTCGAGCGCGTC
CGCAACTCGACCC
