>Addgene plasmid #48097 | pQM | addgene partial sequence | sequence record 76526 | pBR322ori-F 5'-GGGAAACGCCTGGTATCTTT-3'
GGGTTTCGCCACCTCTGACTTGAGCGTCGATTTTTGTGATGCTCGTCAGGGGGGCGGAGCCTATGGAAAA
ACGCCAGCAACGCGGCCTTTTTACGGTTCCTGGCCTTTTGCTGGCCTTTTGCTCACATGTTCAGCGCTTG
AACTTGGCGTAGCGCTCGCGGGCGATTTCCAGGGTCGAGTTGCGGACGCGCTCGAAGCGCTCCTTGTCCT
TCTGCCACAGCGAGCGGACCGCCAGGCCGCGGACCGAGTTGAAGATCAGCCACAGGATGTCCTCCGCGTC
GTCGCGGCTCAGGCCGCGCGACACCAGCACGCCCAGCCACATATCCTCGACGACGAAGCGGTTGCGCTCG
ACGGTGCGCTGGATGCCCTCGCGCAGCGCCGGGTCGCGGTCGGCGGCCACGATCAGGTCCAGCGAGATCG
AGAAGTCGTCGTCCAGGAAGAACTCGGCGGCGTCGTCCAGCATCTGCTGGATGACGTCGTCCTCGGGCTT
CAGCTTGGCCAGGCGGGCGCGGCTGCGCTCGGTGATCTGCTCGTACAGCCACTCGAAGGTGGCCAGCAGC
AGTTCCAGCTTGGTCGGGAAGTGGTGCGACTGGGCGCCGC
